Addgene plasmid #13570: pRSET FLIPglu-600uDelta13 Aphrodite
Depositing lab: Wolf Frommer. Depositing organization: Carnegie Institution for Science. Publication: Rapid Metabolism of Glucose Detected with FRET Glucose Nanosensors in Epidermal Cells and Intact Roots of Arabidopsis RNA-Silencing Mutants. Deuschle K, Chaudhuri B, Okumoto S, Lager I, Lalonde S, Frommer WB. Plant Cell. 2006 Sep . 18(9):2314-25. 10.1105/tpc.106.044073 PubMed 16935985.
Backbone
  Vector backbone: pRSET-B
  Backbone size w/o insert (bp): 2897
  Vector type: Bacterial Expression
Growth in bacteria
  Bacterial resistance: Ampicillin, 100 μg/mL
  Growth temperature: 37°C
  Growth strain: DH5alpha
  Copy number: High Copy
Gene/Insert
  Gene/Insert name: FLIPglu F16A Delta13 Aphrodite (alt names: ECFP-mglB-Aphrodite; Periplasmic glucose binding)
  Species: E. coli
  Insert size (bp): 2400
  Mutation: Fluorophore-derived linker shortened. F16A mutation in mglB
  GenBank ID: DQ525025
  Tag / fusion protein: ECFP (N terminal on insert); Aphrodite (C terminal on insert)
  Cloning method: Restriction Enzyme; 5′ cloning site BamHI (not destroyed); 3′ cloning site HindIII (not destroyed)
  Sequencing primers: 5′ N/A
Terms and licenses: Academic/Nonprofit Terms; Industry Terms: Not Available to Industry
Depositor comments: For more information, see http://carnegiedpb.stanford.edu/research/frommer/nanosensors/index.html EYFP was exchanged with Aphrodite (accession number DQ525025), which is an codon-diversified version of Venus/EYFP.
How to cite: pRSET FLIPglu-600uDelta13 Aphrodite was a gift from Wolf Frommer (Addgene plasmid # 13570 ; http://n2t.net/addgene:13570 ; RRID:Addgene_13570)
