[The description below was written by a language model from this plasmid's Addgene catalogue record and pLannotate feature annotations shown in this document.]
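Description:
pRSET FLIPglu-600uDelta13 Aphrodite is a bacterial expression plasmid built on the pRSET-B backbone that encodes a genetically encoded FRET nanosensor for glucose. It is maintained at high copy in E. coli through a ColE1/pUC-type origin and selected with ampicillin via the β-lactamase gene. An f1 origin is also present, allowing single-stranded DNA production. The annotated full sequence is about 5.2 kb, consistent with the roughly 2.9 kb backbone plus a 2.4 kb insert cloned between BamHI and HindIII sites that remain intact.

Expression is driven by the T7 promoter with the T7 gene 10 ribosome binding site and ends at the T7 terminator, so production requires a host that supplies T7 RNA polymerase. The open reading frame begins with the vector-derived leader: a His-tag region (picked up by the annotation as a capTEV fragment), the T7 gene 10 leader and the Xpress epitope with its enterokinase site, which are useful for purification and detection. This is followed by ECFP, the E. coli periplasmic glucose/galactose-binding protein mglB, and Aphrodite. Aphrodite is a codon-diversified version of Venus/EYFP that replaced EYFP in this sensor, and the automated annotation labels it as an EGFP variant. Sugar binding to mglB changes its conformation and thereby alters energy transfer between the cyan donor and yellow acceptor. The F16A mutation in mglB alters the binding protein, with the "600u" in the name presumably referring to sensor affinity, and the Delta13 designation reflects the shortened fluorophore-derived linker. The short lacZα, lacI, bom and SET1 matches are backbone remnants. The associated work applied such sensors to monitoring glucose in Arabidopsis cells and roots. This pRSET version suits production of sensor protein in bacteria.
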