Features (pLannotate 1.2.2; 17 found; start..end, strand, type, name):
     19..37      +  promoter       T7 promoter: promoter for bacteriophage T7 RNA polymerase
     67..89      +  RBS            RBS: efficient ribosome binding site from bacteriophage T7 gene 10 (Olins and Rangwala, 1989)
    109..129     +  CDS            capTEV™ (fragment): composite tag for in vivo biotinylation, TEV protease cleavage, and 6xHis tagging
    130..162     +  CDS            T7 tag (gene 10 leader): leader peptide from bacteriophage T7 gene 10 promotes efficient translation in E. coli
    166..189     +  CDS            Xpress™ tag: Xpress™ epitope tag, including an enterokinase recognition and cleavage site
    208..888     +  CDS            Enhanced Cyan-Emitting GFP: Enhanced Cyan-Emitting GFP is a basic (constitutively fluorescent) cyan fluorescent protein published in 2002, derived from Aequorea victoria.
    856..1803    +  CDS            mglB: DGAL_ECOLI - Experimental evidence at protein level: Swiss-Prot protein existence level 1. This protein is involved in the active transport of galactose and glucose. It plays a role in the chemotaxis towards the two sugars by interacting with the trg chemoreceptor. From Escherichia coli (strain K12).
   1807..2478    +  CDS            (3-F)Tyr-EGFP: (3-F)Tyr-EGFP is a basic (constitutively fluorescent) green fluorescent protein published in 2004, derived from Aequorea victoria.
   2494..2543    +  CDS            SET1 (fragment): solubility-enhancement tag derived from T7 phage gene 10B
   2551..2598    +  terminator     T7 terminator: transcription terminator for bacteriophage T7 RNA polymerase
   2624..2690    +  CDS            lacZα (fragment): LacZα fragment of β-galactosidase; lacZ fragment
   2695..3150    +  rep_origin     f1 ori (sequence partly withheld): f1 bacteriophage origin of replication; arrow indicates direction of (+) strand synthesis
   3153..3204    -  misc_feature   bom (fragment): basis of mobility region from pBR322
   3231..3335    +  promoter       AmpR promoter: bla
   3336..4196    +  CDS            AmpR: β-lactamase; bla; confers resistance to ampicillin, carbenicillin, and related antibiotics
   4367..4955    +  rep_origin     ori: high-copy-number ColE1/pMB1/pBR322/pUC origin of replication
   5138..5191    +  CDS            lacI (fragment): lac repressor; lacI; The lac repressor binds to the lac operator to inhibit transcription in E. coli. This inhibition can be relieved by adding lactose or isopropyl-β-D-thiogalactopyranoside (IPTG).
>Addgene plasmid #13570 | pRSET FLIPglu-600uDelta13 Aphrodite | depositor full sequence | sequence record 7696 | Author sequence
ATCTCGATCCCGCGAAATTAATACGACTCACTATAGGGAGACCACAACGGTTTCCCTCTAGATAATTTTG
TTTAACTTTAAGAAGGAGATATACATATGCGGGGTTCTCATCATCATCATCATCATGGTATGGCTAGCAT
GACTGGTGGACAGCAAATGGGTCGGGATCTGTACGACGATGACGATAAGGATCCGGGCCGCATGGTGAGC
AAGGGCGAGGAGCTGTTCACCGGGGTGGTGCCCATCCTGGTCGAGCTGGACGGCGACGTAAACGGCCACA
AGTTCAGCGTGTCCGGCGAGGGCGAGGGCGATGCCACCTACGGCAAGCTGACCCTGAAGTTCATCTGCAC
CACCGGCAAGCTGCCCGTGCCCTGGCCCACCCTCGTGACCACCCTGACCTGGGGCGTGCAGTGCTTCAGC
CGCTACCCCGACCACATGAAGCAGCACGACTTCTTCAAGTCCGCCATGCCCGAAGGCTACGTCCAGGAGC
GCACCATCTTCTTCAAGGACGACGGCAACTACAAGACCCGCGCCGAGGTGAAGTTCGAGGGCGACACCCT
GGTGAACCGCATCGAGCTGAAGGGCATCGACTTCAAGGAGGACGGCAACATCCTGGGGCACAAGCTGGAG
TACAACTACATCAGCCACAACGTCTATATCACCGCCGACAAGCAGAAGAACGGCATCAAGGCCAACTTCA
AGATCCGCCACAACATCGAGGACGGCAGCGTGCAGCTCGCCGACCACTACCAGCAGAACACCCCCATCGG
CGACGGCCCCGTGCTGCTGCCCGACAACCACTACCTGAGCACCCAGTCCGCCCTGAGCAAAGACCCCAAC
GAGAAGCGCGATCACATGGTCCTGCTGGAGTTCGTGACCGCCGCCGGGATCGCTGATACTCGCATTGGTG
TAACAATCTATAAGTACGACGATAACGCGATGTCTGTAGTGCGCAAGGCTATTGAGCAAGATGCGAAAGC
CGCGCCAGATGTTCAGCTGCTGATGAATGATTCTCAGAATGACCAGTCCAAGCAGAACGATCAGATCGAC
GTATTGCTGGCGAAAGGGGTGAAGGCACTGGCAATCAACCTGGTTGACCCGGCAGCTGCGGGTACGGTGA
TTGAGAAAGCGCGTGGGCAAAACGTGCCGGTGGTTTTCTTCAACAAAGAACCGTCTCGTAAGGCGCTGGA
TAGCTACGACAAAGCCTACTACGTTGGCACTGACTCCAAAGAGTCCGGCATTATTCAAGGCGATTTGATT
GCTAAACACTGGGCGGCGAATCAGGGTTGGGATCTGAACAAAGACGGTCAGATTCAGTTCGTACTGCTGA
AAGGTGAACCGGGCCATCCGGATGCAGAAGCACGTACCACTTACGTGATTAAAGAATTGAACGATAAAGG
CATCAAAACTGAACAGTTACAGTTAGATACCGCAATGTGGGACACCGCTCAGGCGAAAGATAAGATGGAC
GCCTGGCTGTCTGGCCCGAACGCCAACAAAATCGAAGTGGTTATCGCCAACAACGATGCGATGGCAATGG
GCGCGGTTGAAGCGCTGAAAGCACACAACAAGTCCAGCATTCCGGTGTTTGGCGTCGATGCGCTGCCAGA
AGCGCTGGCGCTGGTGAAATCCGGTGCACTGGCGGGCACCGTACTGAACGATGCTAACAACCAGGCGAAA
GCGACCTTTGATCTGGCGAAAAACCTGGCCGATGGTAAAGGTGCGGCTGATGGCACCAACTGGAAAATCG
ACAACAAAGTGGTCCGCGTACCTTATGTTGGCGTAGATAAAGACAACCTGGCTCTCGAGTTGTTTACGGG
CGTCGTCCCGATCCTCGTGGAACTCGACGGGGATGTTAACGGGCATAAGTTTTCGGTCAGCGGGGAAGGG
GAGGGGGACGCGACGTATGGGAAGCTCACTCTCAAGCTGATCTGTACGACGGGGAAACTCCCGGTCCCGT
GGCCGACGCTGGTCACGACGCTGGGATACGGGCTCCAATGCTTTGCGAGGTATCCGGACCACATGAAACA
GCATGACTTTTTCAAATCGGCGATGCCGGAGGGATACGTGCAGGAACGGACGATCTTTTTCAAAGACGAT
GGGAACTATAAGACGCGGGCGGAAGTCAAGTTTGAAGGGGACACGCTCGTCAACCGGATCGAACTCAAGG
GGATTGACTTCAAAGAGGATGGGAACATACTCGGCCATAAGCTCGAATACAATTACAACTCGCATAACGT
ATACATCACCGCGGATAAGCAAAAGAATGGGATCAAAGCCAATTTCAAAATCCGGCATAACATAGAGGAT
GGGGGGGTCCAACTGGCGGATCACTATCAGCAAAACACGCCGATAGGGGATGGGCCGGTCCTCCTCCCGG
ATAACCATTACCTCTCGTACCAAAGCGCGCTCTCGAAGGACCCGAATGAGAAACGGGACCACATGGTTCT
CCTGGAGTTCGTCACGGCGGCGGGCATATAGAAGCTTGATCCGGCTGCTAACAAAGCCCGAAAGGAAGCT
GAGTTGGCTGCTGCCACCGCTGAGCAATAACTAGCATAACCCCTTGGGGCCTCTAAACGGGTCTTGAGGG
GTTTTTTGCTGAAAGGAGGAACTATATCCGGATCTGGCGTAATAGCGAAGAGGCCCGCACCGATCGCCCT
TCCCAACAGTTGCGCAGCCTGAATGGCGAATGGG
[124 nt withheld, positions 2695-2818]
C
[56 nt withheld, positions 2820-2875]
AGCTTTACGGCACCTCGACCG
[64 nt withheld, positions 2897-2960]
CCTTTGACGTTGGAGTCCACGTTCTTT
[37 nt withheld, positions 2988-3024]
ACCCTATCGCGGTCTATTCTTTTGATTTATAAGGGATTTTGCCGATTTCGGCCTATTGGTTAAAAAATGA
GCTGATTTAACAAATATTTAACGCGAATTTTAACAAAATATTAACGTTTACAATTTCGCCTGATGCGGTA
TTTTCTCCTTACGCATCTGTGCGGTATTTCACACCGCATACAGGTGGCACTTTTCGGGGAAATGTGCGCG
GAACCCCTATTTGTTTATTTTTCTAAATACATTCAAATATGTATCCGCTCATGAGACAATAACCCTGATA
AATGCTTCAATAATATTGAAAAAGGAAGAGTATGAGTATTCAACATTTCCGTGTCGCCCTTATTCCCTTT
TTTGCGGCATTTTGCCTTCCTGTTTTTGCTCACCCAGAAACGCTGGTGAAAGTAAAAGATGCTGAAGATC
AGTTGGGTGCACGAGTGGGTTACATCGAACTGGATCTCAACAGCGGTAAGATCCTTGAGAGTTTTCGCCC
CGAAGAACGTTTTCCAATGATGAGCACTTTTAAAGTTCTGCTATGTGATACACTATTATCCCGTATTGAC
GCCGGGCAAGAGCAACTCGGTCGCCGCATACACTATTCTCAGAATGACTTGGTTGAGTACTCACCAGTCA
CAGAAAAGCATCTTACGGATGGCATGACAGTAAGAGAATTATGCAGTGCTGCCATAACCATGAGTGATAA
CACTGCGGCCAACTTACTTCTGACAACGATCGGAGGACCGAAGGAGCTAACCGCTTTTTTGCACAACATG
GGGGATCATGTAACTCGCCTTGATCGTTGGGAACCGGAGCTGAATGAAGCCATACCAAACGACGAGAGTG
ACACCACGATGCCTGTAGCAATGCCAACAACGTTGCGCAAACTATTAACTGGCGAACTACTTACTCTAGC
TTCCCGGCAACAATTAATAGACTGAATGGAGGCGGATAAAGTTGCAGGACCACTTCTGCGCTCGGCCCTT
CCGGCTGGCTGGTTTATTGCTGATAAATCTGGAGCCGGTGAGCGTGGGTCTCGCGGTATCATTGCAGCAC
TGGGGCCAGATGGTAAGCGCTCCCGTATCGTAGTTATCTACACGACGGGGAGTCAGGCAACTATGGATGA
ACGAAATAGACAGATCGCTGAGATAGGTGCCTCACTGATTAAGCATTGGTAACTGTCAGACCAAGTTTAC
TCATATATACTTTAGATTGATTTAAAACTTCATTTTTAATTTAAAAGGATCTAGGTGAAGATCCTTTTTG
ATAATCTCATGACCAAAATCCCTTAACGTGAGTTTTCGTTCCACTGAGCGTCAGACCCCGTAGAAAAGAT
CAAAGGATCTTCTTGAGATCCTTTTTTTCTGCGCGTAATCTGCTGCTTGCAAACAAAAAAACCACCGCTA
CCAGCGGTGGTTTGTTTGCCGGATCAAGAGCTACCAACTCTTTTTCCGAAGGTAACTGGCTTCAGCAGAG
CGCAGATACCAAATACTGTCCTTCTAGTGTAGCCGTAGTTAGGCCACCACTTCAAGAACTCTGTAGCACC
GCCTACATACCTCGCTCTGCTAATCCTGTTACCAGTGGCTGCTGCCAGTGGCGATAAGTCGTGTCTTACC
GGGTTGGACTCAAGACGATAGTTACCGGATAAGGCGCAGCGGTCGGGCTGAACGGGGGGTTCGTGCACAC
AGCCCAGCTTGGAGCGAACGACCTACACCGAACTGAGATACCTACAGCGTGAGCTATGAGAAAGCGCCAC
GCTTCCCGAAGGGAGAAAGGCGGACAGGTATCCGGTAAGCGGCAGGGTCGGAACAGGAGAGCGCACGAGG
GAGCTTCCAGGGGGAAACGCCTGGTATCTTTATAGTCCTGTCGGGTTTCGCCACCTCTGACTTGAGCGTC
GATTTTTGTGATGCTCGTCAGGGGGGCGGAGCCTATGGAAAAACGCCAGCAACGCGGCCTTTTTACGGTT
CCTGGGCTTTTGCTGGCCTTTTGCTCACATGTTCTTTCCTGCGTTATCCCCTGATTCTGTGGATAACCGT
ATTACCGCCTTTGAGTGAGCTGATACCGCTCGCCGCAGCCGAACGACCGAGCGCAGCGAGTCAGTGAGCG
AGGAAGCGGAAGAGCGCCCAATACGCAAACCGCCTCTCCCCGCGCGTTGGCCGATTCATTAATGCAG
