>Addgene plasmid #13570 | pRSET FLIPglu-600uDelta13 Aphrodite | addgene partial sequence | sequence record 19374 | 13570 with FLIPglu (ggcgtccatcttatctttcg)
TGGGACTACTGTACTGTTCAGTTTTGATGCCTTTATCGTTCAATTCTTTAATCACGTAAGTGGTACGTGC
TTCTGCATCCGGATGGCCCGGTTCACCTTTCAGCAGTACGAACTGAATCTGACCGTCTTTGTTCAGATCC
CAACCCTGATTCGCCGCCCAGTGTTTAGCAATCAAATCGCCTTGAATAATGCCGGACTCTTTGGAGTCAG
TGCCAACGTAGTAGGCTTTGTCGTAGCTATCCAGCGCCTTACGAGACGGTTCTTTGTTGAAGAAAACCAC
CGGCACGTTTTGCCCACGCGCTTTCTCAATCACCGTACCCGCAGCTGCCGGGTCAACCAGGTTGATTGCC
AGTGCCTTCACCCCTTTCGCCAGCAATACGTCGATCTGATCGTTCTGCTTGGACTGGTCATTCTGAGAAT
CATTCATCAGCAGCTGAACATCTGGCGCGGCTTTCGCATCTTGCTCAATAGCCTTGCGCACTACAGACAT
CGCGTTATCGTCGTACTTATAGATTGTTACACCAATGCGAGTATCAGCGATCCCGGCGGCGGTCACGAAC
TCCAGCAGGACCATGTGATCGCGCTTCTCGTTGGGGTCTTTGCTCAGGGCGGACTGGGTGCTCAGGTAGT
GGTTGTCGGGCAGCAGCACGGGGCCGTCGCCGATGGGGGTGTTCTGCTGGTAGTGGTCGGCGAGCTGCAC
GCTGCCGTCCTCGATGTTGTGGCGGATCTTGAAGTTGGCCTTGATGCCGTTCTTCTGCTTGTCGGCGGTG
ATATAGACGTTGTGGCTGATGTAGTTGTACTCCAGCTTGTGCCCCAGGATGTTGCCGTCCTCCTTGAAGT
CGATGCCCTTCAGCTCGATGCGGTTCACCAGGGTGTCGCCTCGAAANTTCACCTCGGCGCGGGTCTTGTA
GTTGCCGTCGTCCTNGAAGAANANGGTGCGCTCTGANACTCGNGGATG
